>Addgene plasmid #54624 | Dendra1-N1 | depositor partial sequence | sequence record 85021 | insert sequence
CTCACGGGGATTTCCAAGTCTCCACCCCATTGACGTCAATGGGAGTTTGTTTTGGCACCAAAATCAACGG
GACTTTCCAAAATGTCGTAACAACTCCGCCCCATTGACGCAAATGGGCGGTAGGCGTGTACGGTGGGAGG
TCTATATAAGCAGAGCTGGTTTAGTGAACCGTCAGATCCGCTAGCGCTACCGGACTCAGATCTCGAGCTC
AAGCTTCGAATTCTGCAGTCGACGGTACCGCGGGCCCGGGATCCACCGGTCGCCACCATGGACCCGGGTA
CCGTCAATCTGATTAAAGAAGATATGAGGGTTAAGGTGCATATGGAAGGGAATGTAAACGGGCATGCTTT
TGTGATTGAAGGGGAAGGAAAAGGAAAGCCCTACGAAGGGACACAGACCGCGAACCTGACAGTGAAAGAA
GGCGCGCCTCTCCCATTTTCTTACGACATCTTGACAACAGCAGTGCACTACGGAAACAGAGTATTCACCA
AATACCCTGAAGATATACCGGATTATTTCAAGCAGTCGTTTCCTGAAGGATATTCCTGGGAAAGAACCAT
GACTTTTGAAGACAAGGGCATTTGTACCATCAGAAGCGACATAAGCTTGGAAGGTGACTGCTTTTTCCAA
AACGTTCGTTTTAAGGGGACCAACTTTCCCCCAAATGGTCCAGTTATGCAGAAGAAAACTTTGAAGTGGG
AACCATCCACAGAGAAGCTGCACGTGCGTGATGGGTTGCTTGTCGGTAATATTAACATGGCTCTGCTGCT
TGAAGGAGGTGGACATTACCTGTGTGACTTCAAAACTACTTACAAAGCGAAGAAGGTTGTTCAGTTGCCA
GATGCCCATTTTGTGGACCATCGCATTGAGATCTTGGGTAATGACAGCGATTACAACAAAGTGAAGCTGT
ACGAGCATGCCGTTGCTCGCTATTCTCCGTTGCCAAGTCAGGCCTGGTAGAGCGGCCGCGACTCTAGATC
ATAATCAGCCATACCACATTTGTAGAGGTTTTACTTGCTTTAAAAAACCTCCCACACCTCCCCCTGAACC
TGAAACATAAAATGA
