>Addgene plasmid #54624 | Dendra1-N1 | addgene partial sequence | sequence record 93213 | CMV-F 5'-CGCAAATGGGCGGTAGGCGTG-3'
GTGAACCGTCAGATCCGCTAGCGCTACCGGACTCAGATCTCGAGCTCAAGCTTCGAATTCTGCAGTCGAC
GGTACCGCGGGCCCGGGATCCACCGGTCGCCACCATGGACCCGGGTACCGTCAATCTGATTAAGGAAGAT
ATGAGGGTTAAGGTGCATATGGAAGGGAATGTAAACGGGCATGCTTTTGTGATTGAAGGGGAAGGAAAAG
GAAAGCCCTACGAAGGGACACAGACCGCGAACCTGACAGTGAAAGAAGGCGCGCCTCTCCCATTTTCTTA
CGACATCTTGACAACAGCAGTGCACTACGGAAACAGAGTATTCACCAAATACCCTGAAGATATACCGGAT
TATTTCAAGCAGTCGTTTCCTGAAGGATATTCCTGGGAAAGAACCATGACTTTTGAAGACAAGGGCATTT
GTACCATCAGAAGCGACATAAGCTTGGAAGGTGACTGCTTTTTCCAAAACGTTCGTTTTAAGGGGACCAA
CTTTCCCCCAAATGGTCCAGTTATGCAGAAGAAAACTTTGAAGTGGGAACCATCCACAGAGAAGCTGCAC
GTGCGTGATGGGTTGCTTGTCGGTAATATTAACATGGCTCTGCTGCTTGAAGGAGGTGGACATTACCTGT
GTGACTTCAAAACTACTTACAAAGCGAAGAAGGTTGTTCAGTTGCCAGATGCCCATTTTGTGGACCATCG
CATTGAGATCTTGGGTAATGACAGCGATTACAACAAAGTGAAGCTGTACGAGCATGCCGTTGCTCGCTAT
TCTCCGTTGCCAAGTCAGGCCTGGTAGAGCGGCCGCGACTCTAGATCATAATCAGCCATACCACATT
