[The description below was written by a language model from this plasmid's Addgene catalogue record.]
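Description:
Dendra1-N1 is an empty mammalian expression backbone of about 4.75 kb, built in the "N1" cloning-vector format. In this format a gene of interest is inserted upstream of the fluorescent protein coding sequence, so that Dendra1 ends up fused to the C terminus of the encoded protein. The record lists no insert. The plasmid is meant as a starting point for making such fusions, or for expressing the fluorescent protein alone as a control. It is maintained in E. coli as a high-copy plasmid under kanamycin selection. A neomycin resistance marker allows G418 selection of stably transfected mammalian cells. In vectors of this style a single resistance cassette commonly serves both purposes, but the record does not describe the arrangement.

The functional payload is Dendra1, a photoconvertible fluorescent protein. The record gives two spectral states: a green form with excitation and emission near 490 and 507 nm, and a red form near 553 and 573 nm. Proteins of the Dendra family switch irreversibly from green to red on illumination with appropriate light. This lets a chosen subpopulation of tagged molecules, organelles or cells be marked optically and then followed over time. Typical applications for fusions built in this vector would therefore include localization studies and tracking of protein movement or turnover in live mammalian cells.

No feature table is provided. The record also does not state the promoter driving expression, the polyadenylation signal, the origins of replication or the composition of the multiple cloning site, so these should be confirmed from the full sequence.
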