Addgene plasmid #54624: Dendra1-N1
Purpose: (Empty Backbone) Localization: N1 Cloning Vector, Excitation: 490 / 553, Emission: 507 / 573
Depositing lab: Michael Davidson. Depositing organization: Florida State University, Tallahassee.
Backbone
  Vector backbone: Dendra1-N1
  Backbone size (bp): 4750
  Vector type: Mammalian Expression
  Selectable markers: Neomycin (select with G418)
  Tag / fusion protein: Dendra1 (C terminal on backbone)
Growth in bacteria
  Bacterial resistance: Kanamycin, 50 μg/mL
  Growth temperature: 37°C
  Growth strain: DH5alpha
  Copy number: High Copy
Gene/Insert
  Gene/Insert name: None
  Tag / fusion protein: Dendra1 (C terminal on backbone)
Terms and licenses: Academic/Nonprofit Terms; Industry Terms
Depositor comments: . Excitation = 490 / 553; Emission = 507 / 573
How to cite: Dendra1-N1 was a gift from Michael Davidson (Addgene plasmid # 54624 ; http://n2t.net/addgene:54624 ; RRID:Addgene_54624)
